Addgene plasmid #80122: pCMV-EPN-11 (1wa3)
Purpose: Palm1-Late1-I3-01-myc (1wa3)
Depositing lab: Neil King. Depositing organization: University of Washington. Publication: Designed proteins induce the formation of nanocage-containing extracellular vesicles. Votteler J, Ogohara C, Yi S, Hsia Y, Nattermann U, Belnap DM, King NP, Sundquist WI. Nature. 2016 Dec 8;540(7632):292-295. doi: 10.1038/nature20607. Epub 2016 Nov 30. PubMed 27919066.
Backbone
  Vector backbone: pCMV
  Backbone size w/o insert (bp): 5443
  Modifications to backbone: Inserts were cloned into the Kpn1 and Xho1 sites
  Vector type: Mammalian Expression, Bacterial Expression
  Selectable markers: Neomycin (select with G418)
Growth in bacteria
  Bacterial resistance: Ampicillin, 100 μg/mL
  Growth temperature: 37°C
  Growth strain: DH5alpha
  Copy number: High Copy
Gene/Insert
  Gene/Insert name: EPN-11 (1wa3)
Terms and licenses: Academic/Nonprofit Terms; Industry Terms: Not Available to Industry
How to cite: pCMV-EPN-11 (1wa3) was a gift from Neil King (Addgene plasmid # 80122 ; http://n2t.net/addgene:80122 ; RRID:Addgene_80122)
