[The description below was written by a language model from this plasmid's Addgene catalogue record.]
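Description:
pCMV-EPN-11 (1wa3) is a mammalian expression plasmid built on a pCMV backbone (about 5.4 kb without insert), with the coding sequence cloned between the KpnI and XhoI sites. It is maintained in E. coli as a high-copy plasmid under ampicillin selection and carries a neomycin resistance marker that allows G418 selection of transfected mammalian cells. The record also lists it as a bacterial expression vector but does not say which elements would support this. No feature table is provided, so the promoter is not explicitly annotated. The backbone name implies a cytomegalovirus immediate-early promoter, and the origin of replication and polyadenylation signals are not stated.

The insert, EPN-11 (1wa3), is summarised as Palm1-Late1-I3-01-myc (1wa3). By these names, it appears to be a modular fusion of a "Palm1" element (presumably a palmitoylation-type membrane-targeting signal), a "Late1" element (presumably a viral late-domain-like motif of the kind that recruits cellular budding machinery), the I3-01 self-assembly module, and a C-terminal myc epitope tag for detection. The "(1wa3)" qualifier likely refers to the structure identifier of a scaffold protein related to I3-01, which could mark this as a variant or control version of the assembly domain, but the record does not explain it.

The associated publication concerns designed proteins that induce the formation of nanocage-containing extracellular vesicles. This construct therefore appears intended for expression in mammalian cells to test how membrane binding, self-assembly and late-domain functions together affect release of such enveloped protein nanocages.
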