>Addgene plasmid #80122 | pCMV-EPN-11 (1wa3) | addgene partial sequence | sequence record 162082 | CMV-F 5'-CGCAAATGGGCGGTAGGCGTG-3'
TCTCTGGCTAACTAGAGAACCCACTGCTTACTGGCTTATCGAAATTAATACGACTCACTATAGGGAGACC
CAAGCTGGCTAGCGTTTAAACGGGCCCTCTAGAATTATCGATCCGGAGGTACCATGGGTTGTATCAAGAG
CAAGCGCAAGGATAATTTGAACCTGCAGTCTCGTCCGGAACCGACCGCACCGCCGGAAGAATCTTTCCGT
TCTGGTGTTGAAACCACCACGCCACCGCAAAAACAGGAGCCGATCGACAAAGAACTGTACCCGCTGACCT
CTCTGCGTTCTCTGTTCGGTAACGACCCGTCTTCTCAGAAGATCGAAGAGCTGTTCAAGAAACACAAGAT
CGTTGCCGTGCTGCGTGCCAATAGTGTGGAAGAAGCGAAAGAAAAAGCGCTGGCGGTTTTCGAAGGCGGC
GTTCATCTGATTGAAATTACCTTTACCGTGCCGGATGCGGATACCGTGATTAAGGAACTGAGCTTTCTGA
AGGAAAAAGGCGCGATTATTGGTGCGGGCACCGTGACCAGCGTGGAGCAGTGCCGTAAAGCGGTGGAAAG
TGGCGCCGAATTCATTGTGAGTCCGCACCTGGACGAGGAAATTAGCCAATTTTGCAAGGAGAAGGGTGTG
TTCTATATGCCAGGCGTTATGACCCCGACCGAACTGGTGAAAGCCATGAAACTGGGCCATACCATCTTAA
AACTGTTTCCGGGTGAGGTGGTGGGTCCGCAGTTTGTTAAAGCGATGAAAGGTCCGTTTCCGAATGTGAA
ATTTGTGCCAACCGGCGGTGTTAATCTGGACAATGTGTGCGAATGGTTCAAAGCGGGCGTGCTGGCCGTG
GGCGTGGGCAGCGCGTTAGTGAAAGGCACCCCGGATGAAGTGCGTGAAAAGGCCAAGGCGTTCGTTGAGA
AGATTCGTGGCTGCACCGAACAGAAGCTGATCTCCGAA
