>Addgene plasmid #80122 | pCMV-EPN-11 (1wa3) | addgene partial sequence | sequence record 162083 | Bglob-pA-R 5'-ttttggcagagggaaaaaga-3'
TCAGGTCTTCTTCGGAGATCAGCTTCTGTTCGGTGCAGCCACGAATCTTCTCAACGAACGCCTTGGCCTT
TTCACGCACTTCATCCGGGGTGCCTTTCACTAACGCGCTGCCCACGCCCACGGCCAGCACGCCCGCTTTG
AACCATTCGCACACATTGTCCAGATTAACACCGCCGGTTGGCACAAATTTCACATTCGGAAACGGACCTT
TCATCGCTTTAACAAACTGCGGACCCACCACCTCACCCGGAAACAGTTTTAAGATGGTATGGCCCAGTTT
CATGGCTTTCACCAGTTCGGTCGGGGTCATAACGCCTGGCATATAGAACACACCCTTCTCCTTGCAAAAT
TGGCTAATTTCCTCGTCCAGGTGCGGACTCACAATGAATTCGGCGCCACTTTCCACCGCTTTACGGCACT
GCTCCACGCTGGTCACGGTGCCCGCACCAATAATCGCGCCTTTTTCCTTCAGAAAGCTCAGTTCCTTAAT
CACGGTATCCGCATCCGGCACGGTAAAGGTAATTTCAATCAGATGAACGCCGCCTTCGAAAACCGCCAGC
GCTTTTTCTTTCGCTTCTTCCACACTATTGGCACGCAGCACGGCAACGATCTTGTGTTTCTTGAACAGCT
CTTCGATCTTCTGAGAAGACGGGTCGTTACCGAACAGAGAACGCAGAGAGGTCAGCGGGTACAGTTCTTT
GTCGATCGGCTCCTGTTTTTGCGGTGGCGTGGTGGTTTCAACACCAGAACGGAAAGATTCTTCCGGCGGT
GCGGTCGGTTCCGGACGAGACTGCAGGTTCAAATTATCCTTGCGCTTGCTCTTGATACAACCCATGGTAC
CTCCGGATCGATAATTCTAGAGGGCCCGTTTAAA
