>Addgene plasmid #80122 | pCMV-EPN-11 (1wa3) | addgene partial sequence | sequence record 162598 | EPN-11 (1wa3)
CTAGAATTATCGATCCGGAGGTACCATGGGTTGTATCAAGAGCAAGCGCAAGGATAATTTGAACCTGCAG
TCTCGTCCGGAACCGACCGCACCGCCGGAAGAATCTTTCCGTTCTGGTGTTGAAACCACCACGCCACCGC
AAAAACAGGAGCCGATCGACAAAGAACTGTACCCGCTGACCTCTCTGCGTTCTCTGTTCGGTAACGACCC
GTCTTCTCAGAAGATCGAAGAGCTGTTCAAGAAACACAAGATCGTTGCCGTGCTGCGTGCCAATAGTGTG
GAAGAAGCGAAAGAAAAAGCGCTGGCGGTTTTCGAAGGCGGCGTTCATCTGATTGAAATTACCTTTACCG
TGCCGGATGCGGATACCGTGATTAAGGAACTGAGCTTTCTGAAGGAAAAAGGCGCGATTATTGGTGCGGG
CACCGTGACCAGCGTGGAGCAGTGCCGTAAAGCGGTGGAAAGTGGCGCCGAATTCATTGTGAGTCCGCAC
CTGGACGAGGAAATTAGCCAATTTTGCAAGGAGAAGGGTGTGTTCTATATGCCAGGCGTTATGACCCCGA
CCGAACTGGTGAAAGCCATGAAACTGGGCCATACCATCTTAAAACTGTTTCCGGGTGAGGTGGTGGGTCC
GCAGTTTGTTAAAGCGATGAAAGGTCCGTTTCCGAATGTGAAATTTGTGCCAACCGGCGGTGTTAATCTG
GACAATGTGTGCGAATGGTTCAAAGCGGGCGTGCTGGCCGTGGGCGTGGGCAGCGCGTTAGTGAAAGGCA
CCCCGGATGAAGTGCGTGAAAAGGCCAAGGCGTTCGTTGAGAAGATTCGTGGCTGCACCGAACAGAAGCT
GATCTCCGAAGAAGACCTGTGACTCGAGAAGCTTGCTAGCAGATCTT
